Addgene plasmid #54715: Citrine-C1
Purpose: (Empty Backbone) Localization: C1 Cloning Vector, Excitation: 516, Emission: 529
Depositing lab: Robert Campbell & Michael Davidson & Oliver Griesbeck & Roger Tsien. Depositing organization: Florida State University, Tallahassee. Publication: Reducing the environmental sensitivity of yellow fluorescent protein. Mechanism and applications. Griesbeck O, Baird GS, Campbell RE, Zacharias DA, Tsien RY. J Biol Chem. 2001 Aug 3;276(31):29188-94. Epub 2001 May 31. 10.1074/jbc.M102815200 PubMed 11387331.
Backbone
  Vector backbone: Citrine-C1
  Backbone size (bp): 4750
  Vector type: Mammalian Expression
  Selectable markers: Neomycin (select with G418)
  Tag / fusion protein: Citrine (N terminal on backbone)
Growth in bacteria
  Bacterial resistance: Kanamycin, 50 μg/mL
  Growth temperature: 37°C
  Growth strain: DH5alpha
  Copy number: High Copy
Gene/Insert
  Gene/Insert name: None
  Tag / fusion protein: Citrine (N terminal on backbone)
Resource information
  A portion of this plasmid was derived from a plasmid made by: R.E. Campbell, R.Y. Tsien, O. Griesbeck; PMID 11387331
Terms and licenses: Academic/Nonprofit Terms; Industry Terms
Depositor comments: . Excitation = 516; Emission = 529
How to cite: Citrine-C1 was a gift from Robert Campbell & Michael Davidson & Oliver Griesbeck & Roger Tsien (Addgene plasmid # 54715 ; http://n2t.net/addgene:54715 ; RRID:Addgene_54715)
