[The description below was written by a language model from this plasmid's Addgene catalogue record.]
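Description:
Citrine-C1 is an empty mammalian expression backbone of about 4.75 kb, designed for building fusion proteins that carry the yellow fluorescent protein Citrine at their N terminus. In the "C1" layout, the fluorescent protein coding sequence sits upstream of the cloning site, so a gene of interest inserted in frame is expressed as Citrine followed by the target protein. No insert is present in the deposited plasmid. On its own it would be expected to express Citrine with only a short linker-derived tail, which makes it useful as an untargeted fluorescence control alongside fusions made from it.

The plasmid is maintained in E. coli at high copy number under kanamycin selection. It also provides neomycin resistance, so transfected mammalian cells can be selected with G418 to establish stable lines. The catalogue entry does not name the promoter driving Citrine, the origin of replication, the polyadenylation signal or the restriction sites available for cloning, and no feature table is supplied, so these details cannot be stated from the record.

Citrine is a yellow fluorescent protein variant developed to reduce the environmental sensitivity of earlier YFPs. The recorded spectral values are an excitation maximum of 516 nm and an emission maximum of 529 nm. Typical uses supported by the record are tagging a protein for live-cell localization imaging and other fluorescence applications that need a yellow emitter.
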