>Addgene plasmid #54715 | Citrine-C1 | depositor partial sequence | sequence record 85112 | insert sequence
GTTGACTCACGGGATTTCCAAGTCTCCACCCCATTGACGTCAATGGGAGTTGTTTGGCACCAAAATCAAC
GGGACTTTCCAAAATGTCGTAACAACTCCGCCCCATTGACGCAAATGGGCGGTAGGCGTGTACGGTGGGA
GGTCTATATAAGCAGAGCTGGTTTAGTGAACCGTCAGATCCGCTAGCGCTACCGGTCGCCACCATGGTGA
GCAAGGGCGAGGAGCTGTTCACCGGGGTGGTGCCCATCCTGGTCGAGCTGGACGGCGACGTAAACGGCCA
CAAGTTCAGCGTGTCCGGCGAGGGCGAGGGCGATGCCACCTACGGCAAGCTGACCCTGAAGTTCATCTGC
ACCACCGGCAAGCTGCCCGTGCCCTGGCCCACCCTCGTGACCACCTTCGGCTACGGCCTGATGTGCTTCG
CCCGCTACCCCGACCACATGAAGCAGCACGACTTCTTCAAGTCCGCCATGCCCGAAGGCTACGTCCAGGA
GCGCACCATCTTCTTCAAGGACGACGGCAACTACAAGACCCGCGCCGAGGTGAAGTTCGAGGGCGACACC
CTGGTGAACCGCATCGAGCTGAAGGGCATCGACTTCAAGGAGGACGGCAACATCCTGGGGCACAAGCTGG
AGTACAACTACAACAGCCACAACGTCTATATCATGGCCGACAAGCAGAAGAACGGCATCAAGGTGAACTT
CAAGATCCGCCACAACATCGAGGACGGCAGCGTGCAGCTCGCCGACCACTACCAGCAGAACACCCCCATC
GGCGACGGCCCCGTGCTGCTGCCCGACAACCACTACCTGAGCTACCAGTCCGCCCTGAGCAAAGACCCCA
ACGAGAAGCGCGATCACATGGTCCTGCTGGAGTTCGTGACCGCCGCCGGGATCACTCTCGGCATGGACGA
GCTGTACAAGTCCGGACTCAGATCTCGAGCTCAAGCTTCGAATTCTGCAGTCGACGGTACCGCGGGCCCG
GGATCCACCGGATCTAGATAACTGATCATAATCAGCCATACCACATTTGTAGAGGTTTTACTTGCTTTAA
AAACCTCCCACACCTCCCCCTGAACCTGAAACATAAAATGAATGCAATTGTTGTTGTTAACTTGTTTATT
GCAGCTTATAATGGTTACAATAAAGCAATAGCATCACAAATTTCACAAATAAAGCATTTTTTCACTGCAT
CTAGTGTGG
