>Addgene plasmid #54715 | Citrine-C1 | addgene partial sequence | sequence record 90596 | CMV-F 5'-CGCAAATGGGCGGTAGGCGTG-3'
GTGAACCGTCAGATCCGCTAGCGCTACCGGTCGCCACCATGGTGAGCAAGGGCGAGGAGCTGTTCACCGG
GGTGGTGCCCATCCTGGTCGAGCTGGACGGCGACGTAAACGGCCACAAGTTCAGCGTGTCCGGCGAGGGC
GAGGGCGATGCCACCTACGGCAAGCTGACCCTGAAGTTCATCTGCACCACCGGCAAGCTGCCCGTGCCCT
GGCCCACCCTCGTGACCACCTTCGGCTACGGCCTGATGTGCTTCGCCCGCTACCCCGACCACATGAAGCA
GCACGACTTCTTCAAGTCCGCCATGCCCGAAGGCTACGTCCAGGAGCGCACCATCTTCTTCAAGGACGAC
GGCAACTACAAGACCCGCGCCGAGGTGAAGTTCGAGGGCGACACCCTGGTGAACCGCATCGAGCTGAAGG
GCATCGACTTCAAGGAGGACGGCAACATCCTGGGGCACAAGCTGGAGTACAACTACAACAGCCACAACGT
CTATATCATGGCCGACAAGCAGAAGAACGGCATCAAGGTGAACTTCAAGATCCGCCACAACATCGAGGAC
GGCAGCGTGCAGCTCGCCGACCACTACCAGCAGAACACCCCCATCGGCGACGGCCCCGTGCTGCTGCCCG
ACAACCACTACCTGAGCTACCAGTCCGCCCTGAGCAAAGACCCCAACGAGAAGCGCGATCACATGGTCCT
GCTGGAGTTCGTGACCGCCGCCGGGATCACTCTCGGCATGGACGAGCTGTACAAGTCCGGACTCAGATCT
CGAGCTCAAGCTTCGAATTCTGCAGTCGACGGTACCGCGGGCCCGGGATCCACCGGATCTAGATAACTGA
TCATAATCAGCCATACCACATTTGTAGAGGTT
